Addgene plasmid #140455: pcDNA3_HLA-cmyc-GRM3 C127A TMD L624N
Purpose: Mammalian expression plasmid for c-myc-tagged mGluR3 C127A and L624N mutant
Depositing lab: Erik Procko. Depositing organization: University of Illinois at Urbana-Champaign.
Backbone
  Vector backbone: pcDNA3
  Backbone size w/o insert (bp): 5344
  Total vector size (bp): 8026
  Vector type: Mammalian Expression
  Selectable markers: Neomycin (select with G418)
Growth in bacteria
  Bacterial resistance: Ampicillin, 100 μg/mL
  Growth temperature: 37°C
  Growth strain: DH5alpha
  Copy number: High Copy
Gene/Insert
  Gene/Insert name: GRM3 (alt names: mGluR3; metabotropic glutamate receptor 3)
  Species: H. sapiens (human)
  Insert size (bp): 2676
  Mutation: Cysteine 127 to alanine, leucine 624 to asparagine
  Entrez Gene: GRM3 (a.k.a. GLUR3, GPRC1C, MGLUR3, mGlu3)
  Tag / fusion protein: Signal/leader sequence from HLA class I histocompatibility antigen A-2 alpha chain (HLA) (N terminal on insert) (N terminal on insert); c-myc tag (N terminal on insert)
  Cloning method: Restriction Enzyme; 5′ cloning site NheI (not destroyed); 3′ cloning site XhoI (not destroyed)
  Sequencing primers: 5′ CMV_fwd; 3′ EBV_rev
Terms and licenses: Academic/Nonprofit Terms; Industry Terms: Not Available to Industry
How to cite: pcDNA3_HLA-cmyc-GRM3 C127A TMD L624N was a gift from Erik Procko (Addgene plasmid # 140455 ; http://n2t.net/addgene:140455 ; RRID:Addgene_140455)
