[The description below was written by a language model from this plasmid's Addgene catalogue record and pLannotate feature annotations shown in this document.]
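Description:
pcDNA3_HLA-cmyc-GRM3 C127A TMD L624N is a mammalian expression plasmid of about 8 kb, built on the pcDNA3 backbone and encoding a double-mutant form of human metabotropic glutamate receptor 3 (GRM3/mGluR3), a G-protein coupled receptor for glutamate whose signalling inhibits adenylate cyclase. It is propagated in E. coli through a high-copy ColE1/pUC-type origin with ampicillin selection from the bla gene. An f1 origin is also present, as are short lac promoter/operator and other backbone remnants that appear as fragments in the annotation. For selecting stably transfected mammalian cells, an SV40 early promoter drives the neomycin phosphotransferase gene, which is followed by an SV40 polyadenylation signal and confers G418 resistance.

The expression cassette uses the human CMV immediate early enhancer and promoter, with a T7 promoter just downstream, and ends in the bovine growth hormone polyadenylation signal. The open reading frame, cloned between NheI and XhoI sites, begins with the signal/leader sequence of the HLA class I A-2 alpha chain. This is followed by a c-myc epitope tag and then the GRM3 coding sequence. The heterologous leader directs the receptor into the secretory pathway, which should leave the myc epitope at the extracellular N-terminus of the mature protein, where it can typically be detected with antibody on the cell surface. The receptor carries two substitutions, cysteine 127 to alanine and leucine 624 to asparagine, and the construct name places the latter in the transmembrane domain (TMD). The record does not state what either mutation does functionally. The stated purpose is simply mammalian expression of this tagged mutant receptor.
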