Features (pLannotate 1.2.2; 22 found; start..end, strand, type, name):
     28..80      -  misc_feature   bom (fragment): basis of mobility region from pBR322
    235..614     +  enhancer       CMV enhancer: human cytomegalovirus immediate early enhancer
    615..818     +  promoter       CMV promoter: human cytomegalovirus (CMV) immediate early promoter
    814..847     +  LTR            5' LTR (truncated) (fragment): truncated 5' long terminal repeat (LTR) from HIV-1
    863..881     +  promoter       T7 promoter: promoter for bacteriophage T7 RNA polymerase
    907..984     +  CDS            HLA-A (fragment): HLAA_HUMAN - Also known as HLAA. Experimental evidence at protein level: Swiss-Prot protein existence level 1. Allele A*74:01: Presents immunodominant HIV-1 epitopes derived from gag-pol (GQMVHQAISPR, QIYPGIKVR) and rev (RQIHSISER), carrying an aliphatic residue at position 2 and Arg anchor residue at the C-terminus. May contribute to viral load control in chronic HIV-1 infection. From Homo sapiens (Human).
    988..1014    +  CDS            Myc (fragment): Myc (human c-Myc proto-oncogene) epitope tag
   1024..3573    +  CDS            GRM3: GRM3_HUMAN - Also known as GPRC1C, MGLUR3. Experimental evidence at protein level: Swiss-Prot protein existence level 1. G-protein coupled receptor for glutamate. Ligand binding causes a conformation change that triggers signaling via guanine nucleotide-binding proteins (G proteins) and modulates the activity of down-stream effectors. Signaling inhibits adenylate cyclase activity. From Homo sapiens (Human).
   3620..3844    +  polyA_signal   bGH poly(A) signal: bovine growth hormone polyadenylation signal
   3848..3869    +  promoter       SV40 promoter (fragment): SV40 enhancer and early promoter
   3890..4318    +  rep_origin     f1 ori (sequence partly withheld): f1 bacteriophage origin of replication; arrow indicates direction of (+) strand synthesis
   4332..4661    +  promoter       SV40 promoter: SV40 enhancer and early promoter
   4728..5519    +  CDS            neo: KKA2_KLEPN - Also known as kan, nptII. Experimental evidence at protein level: Swiss-Prot protein existence level 1. Resistance to kanamycin, neomycin, paromomycin, ribostamycin, butirosin and gentamicin B. From Klebsiella pneumoniae.
   5543..5701    +  CDS            ble (fragment): BLE_KLEPN - Experimental evidence at protein level: Swiss-Prot protein existence level 1. Binding protein with a strong affinity to the bleomycin family of antibiotics. Binds to CL990; an antimitotic-antibiotic compound. From Klebsiella pneumoniae.
   5696..5817    +  polyA_signal   SV40 poly(A) signal: SV40 polyadenylation signal
   5890..5906    -  protein_bind   lac operator: The lac repressor binds to the lac operator to inhibit transcription in E. coli. This inhibition can be relieved by adding lactose or isopropyl-β-D-thiogalactopyranoside (IPTG). lac repressor encoded by lacI
   5914..5944    -  promoter       lac promoter: promoter for the E. coli lac operon
   5959..5980    -  protein_bind   CAP binding site: CAP binding activates transcription in the presence of cAMP. E. coli catabolite activator protein
   5993..6085    -  CDS            lacI (fragment): lac repressor; lacI; The lac repressor binds to the lac operator to inhibit transcription in E. coli. This inhibition can be relieved by adding lactose or isopropyl-β-D-thiogalactopyranoside (IPTG).
   6268..6856    -  rep_origin     ori: high-copy-number ColE1/pMB1/pBR322/pUC origin of replication
   7027..7887    -  CDS            AmpR: β-lactamase; bla; confers resistance to ampicillin, carbenicillin, and related antibiotics
   7888..7992    -  promoter       AmpR promoter: bla
>Addgene plasmid #140455 | pcDNA3_HLA-cmyc-GRM3 C127A TMD L624N | addgene full sequence | sequence record 292306 | Addgene NGS Result
GACGGATCGGGAGATCTCCCGATCCCCTATGGTGCACTCTCAGTACAATCTGCTCTGATGCCGCATAGTT
AAGCCAGTATCTGCTCCCTGCTTGTGTGTTGGAGGTCGCTGAGTAGTGCGCGAGCAAAATTTAAGCTACA
ACAAGGCAAGGCTTGACCGACAATTGCATGAAGAATCTGCTTAGGGTTAGGCGTTTTGCGCTGCTTCGCG
ATGTACGGGCCAGATATACGCGTTGACATTGATTATTGACTAGTTATTAATAGTAATCAATTACGGGGTC
ATTAGTTCATAGCCCATATATGGAGTTCCGCGTTACATAACTTACGGTAAATGGCCCGCCTGGCTGACCG
CCCAACGACCCCCGCCCATTGACGTCAATAATGACGTATGTTCCCATAGTAACGCCAATAGGGACTTTCC
ATTGACGTCAATGGGTGGAGTATTTACGGTAAACTGCCCACTTGGCAGTACATCAAGTGTATCATATGCC
AAGTACGCCCCCTATTGACGTCAATGACGGTAAATGGCCCGCCTGGCATTATGCCCAGTACATGACCTTA
TGGGACTTTCCTACTTGGCAGTACATCTACGTATTAGTCATCGCTATTACCATGGTGATGCGGTTTTGGC
AGTACATCAATGGGCGTGGATAGCGGTTTGACTCACGGGGATTTCCAAGTCTCCACCCCATTGACGTCAA
TGGGAGTTTGTTTTGGCACCAAAATCAACGGGACTTTCCAAAATGTCGTAACAACTCCGCCCCATTGACG
CAAATGGGCGGTAGGCGTGTACGGTGGGAGGTCTATATAAGCAGAGCTCTCTGGCTAACTAGAGAACCCA
CTGCTTACTGGCTTATCGAAATTAATACGACTCACTATAGGGAGACCCAAGCTGGCTAGCGCCACCATGG
CCGTCATGGCGCCCCGAACCCTCGTCCTGCTACTCTCGGGGGCCCTGGCCCTGACCCAGACCTGGGCGGG
CTCCGAACAAAAGCTTATTTCTGAAGAGGACTTGGGAGGATCCAGGAGAGAGATTAAAATAGAAGGTGAC
CTTGTTTTAGGGGGCCTGTTTCCTATTAACGAAAAAGGCACTGGAACTGAAGAATGTGGGCGAATCAATG
AAGACCGAGGGATTCAACGCCTGGAAGCCATGTTGTTTGCTATTGATGAAATCAACAAAGATGATTACTT
GCTACCAGGAGTGAAGTTGGGTGTTCACATTTTGGATACATGTTCAAGGGATACCTATGCATTGGAGCAA
TCACTGGAGTTTGTCAGGGCATCTTTGACAAAAGTGGATGAAGCTGAGTATATGGCTCCTGATGGATCCT
ATGCCATTCAAGAAAACATCCCACTTCTCATTGCAGGGGTCATTGGTGGCTCTTATAGCAGTGTTTCCAT
ACAGGTGGCAAACCTGCTGCGGCTCTTCCAGATCCCTCAGATCAGCTACGCATCCACCAGCGCCAAACTC
AGTGATAAGTCGCGCTATGATTACTTTGCCAGGACCGTGCCCCCCGACTTCTACCAGGCCAAAGCCATGG
CTGAGATCTTGCGCTTCTTCAACTGGACCTACGTGTCCACAGTAGCCTCCGAGGGTGATTACGGGGAGAC
AGGGATCGAGGCCTTCGAGCAGGAAGCCCGCCTGCGCAACATCTGCATCGCTACGGCGGAGAAGGTGGGC
CGCTCCAACATCCGCAAGTCCTACGACAGCGTGATCCGAGAACTGTTGCAGAAGCCCAACGCGCGCGTCG
TGGTCCTCTTCATGCGCAGCGACGACTCGCGGGAGCTCATTGCAGCCGCCAGCCGCGCCAATGCCTCCTT
CACCTGGGTGGCCAGCGACGGCTGGGGCGCGCAGGAGAGCATCATCAAGGGCAGCGAGCATGTGGCCTAC
GGCGCCATCACCCTGGAGCTGGCCTCCCAGCCTGTCCGCCAGTTCGACCGCTACTTCCAGAGCCTCAACC
CCTACAACAACCACCGCAACCCCTGGTTCCGGGACTTCTGGGAGCAAAAGTTTCAGTGCAGCCTCCAGAA
CAAACGCAACCACAGGCGCGTCTGCGACAAGCACCTGGCCATCGACAGCAGCAACTACGAGCAAGAGTCC
AAGATCATGTTTGTGGTGAACGCGGTGTATGCCATGGCCCACGCTTTGCACAAAATGCAGCGCACCCTCT
GTCCCAACACTACCAAGCTTTGTGATGCTATGAAGATCCTGGATGGGAAGAAGTTGTACAAGGATTACTT
GCTGAAAATCAACTTCACGGCTCCATTCAACCCAAATAAAGATGCAGATAGCATAGTCAAGTTTGACACT
TTTGGAGATGGAATGGGGCGATACAACGTGTTCAATTTCCAAAATGTAGGTGGAAAGTATTCCTACTTGA
AAGTTGGTCACTGGGCAGAAACCTTATCGCTAGATGTCAACTCTATCCACTGGTCCCGGAACTCAGTCCC
CACTTCCCAGTGCAGCGACCCCTGTGCCCCCAATGAAATGAAGAATATGCAACCAGGGGATGTCTGCTGC
TGGATTTGCATCCCCTGTGAACCGTACGAATACCTGGCTGATGAGTTTACCTGTATGGATTGTGGGTCTG
GACAGTGGCCCACTGCAGACCTAACTGGATGCTATGACCTTCCTGAGGACTACATCAGGTGGGAAGACGC
CTGGGCCATTGGCCCAGTCACCATTGCCTGTCTGGGTTTTATGTGTACATGCATGGTTGTAACTGTTTTT
ATCAAGCACAACAACACACCCTTGGTCAAAGCATCGGGCCGAGAACTCTGCTACATCTTATTGTTTGGGG
TTGGCAACTCATACTGCATGACATTCTTCTTCATTGCCAAGCCATCACCAGTCATCTGTGCATTGCGCCG
ACTCGGGCTGGGGAGTTCCTTCGCTATCTGTTACTCAGCCCTGCTGACCAAGACAAACTGCATTGCCCGC
ATCTTCGATGGGGTCAAGAATGGCGCTCAGAGGCCAAAATTCATCAGCCCCAGTTCTCAGGTTTTCATCT
GCCTGGGTCTGATCCTGGTGCAAATTGTGATGGTGTCTGTGTGGCTCATCCTGGAGGCCCCAGGCACCAG
GAGGTATACCCTTGCAGAGAAGCGGGAAACAGTCATCCTAAAATGCAATGTCAAAGATTCCAGCATGTTG
ATCTCTCTTACCTACGATGTGATCCTGGTGATCTTATGCACTGTGTACGCCTTCAAAACGCGGAAGTGCC
CAGAAAATTTCAACGAAGCTAAGTTCATAGGTTTTACCATGTACACCACGTGCATCATCTGGTTGGCCTT
CCTCCCTATATTTTATGTGACATCAAGTGACTACAGAGTGCAGACGACAACCATGTGCATCTCTGTCAGC
CTGAGTGGCTTTGTGGTCTTGGGCTGTTTGTTTGCACCCAAGGTTCACATCATCCTGTTTCAACCCCAGA
AGAATGTTGTCACACACAGACTGCACCTCAACAGGTTCAGTGTCAGTGGAACTGGGACCACATACTCTCA
GTCCTCTGCAAGCACGTATGTGCCAACGGTGTGCAATGGGCGGGAAGTCCTCGACTCCACCACCTCATCT
CTGTGACTCGAGTCTAGAGGGCCCGTTTAAACCCGCTGATCAGCCTCGACTGTGCCTTCTAGTTGCCAGC
CATCTGTTGTTTGCCCCTCCCCCGTGCCTTCCTTGACCCTGGAAGGTGCCACTCCCACTGTCCTTTCCTA
ATAAAATGAGGAAATTGCATCGCATTGTCTGAGTAGGTGTCATTCTATTCTGGGGGGTGGGGTGGGGCAG
GACAGCAAGGGGGAGGATTGGGAAGACAATAGCAGGCATGCTGGGGATGCGGTGGGCTCTATGGCTTCTG
AGGCGGAAAGAACCAGCTGGGGCTCTAGGGGGTATCCCC
[124 nt withheld, positions 3890-4013]
C
[91 nt withheld, positions 4015-4105]
A
[49 nt withheld, positions 4107-4155]
CCTTTGACGTTGGAGTCCACGTTCTTT
[37 nt withheld, positions 4183-4219]
ACCCTATCTCGGTCTATTCTTTTGATTTATAAGGGATTTTGCCGATTTCGGCCTATTGGTTAAAAAATGA
GCTGATTTAACAAAAATTTAACGCGAATTAATTCTGTGGAATGTGTGTCAGTTAGGGTGTGGAAAGTCCC
CAGGCTCCCCAGCAGGCAGAAGTATGCAAAGCATGCATCTCAATTAGTCAGCAACCAGGTGTGGAAAGTC
CCCAGGCTCCCCAGCAGGCAGAAGTATGCAAAGCATGCATCTCAATTAGTCAGCAACCATAGTCCCGCCC
CTAACTCCGCCCATCCCGCCCCTAACTCCGCCCAGTTCCGCCCATTCTCCGCCCCATGGCTGACTAATTT
TTTTTATTTATGCAGAGGCCGAGGCCGCCTCTGCCTCTGAGCTATTCCAGAAGTAGTGAGGAGGCTTTTT
TGGAGGCCTAGGCTTTTGCAAAAAGCTCCCGGGAGCTTGTATATCCATTTTCGGATCTGATCAAGAGACA
GGATGAGGATCGTTTCGCATGATTGAACAAGATGGATTGCACGCAGGTTCTCCGGCCGCTTGGGTGGAGA
GGCTATTCGGCTATGACTGGGCACAACAGACAATCGGCTGCTCTGATGCCGCCGTGTTCCGGCTGTCAGC
GCAGGGGCGCCCGGTTCTTTTTGTCAAGACCGACCTGTCCGGTGCCCTGAATGAACTGCAGGACGAGGCA
GCGCGGCTATCGTGGCTGGCCACGACGGGCGTTCCTTGCGCAGCTGTGCTCGACGTTGTCACTGAAGCGG
GAAGGGACTGGCTGCTATTGGGCGAAGTGCCGGGGCAGGATCTCCTGTCATCTCACCTTGCTCCTGCCGA
GAAAGTATCCATCATGGCTGATGCAATGCGGCGGCTGCATACGCTTGATCCGGCTACCTGCCCATTCGAC
CACCAAGCGAAACATCGCATCGAGCGAGCACGTACTCGGATGGAAGCCGGTCTTGTCGATCAGGATGATC
TGGACGAAGAGCATCAGGGGCTCGCGCCAGCCGAACTGTTCGCCAGGCTCAAGGCGCGCATGCCCGACGG
CGAGGATCTCGTCGTGACCCATGGCGATGCCTGCTTGCCGAATATCATGGTGGAAAATGGCCGCTTTTCT
GGATTCATCGACTGTGGCCGGCTGGGTGTGGCGGACCGCTATCAGGACATAGCGTTGGCTACCCGTGATA
TTGCTGAAGAGCTTGGCGGCGAATGGGCTGACCGCTTCCTCGTGCTTTACGGTATCGCCGCTCCCGATTC
GCAGCGCATCGCCTTCTATCGCCTTCTTGACGAGTTCTTCTGAGCGGGACTCTGGGGTTCGAAATGACCG
ACCAAGCGACGCCCAACCTGCCATCACGAGATTTCGATTCCACCGCCGCCTTCTATGAAAGGTTGGGCTT
CGGAATCGTTTTCCGGGACGCCGGCTGGATGATCCTCCAGCGCGGGGATCTCATGCTGGAGTTCTTCGCC
CACCCCAACTTGTTTATTGCAGCTTATAATGGTTACAAATAAAGCAATAGCATCACAAATTTCACAAATA
AAGCATTTTTTTCACTGCATTCTAGTTGTGGTTTGTCCAAACTCATCAATGTATCTTATCATGTCTGTAT
ACCGTCGACCTCTAGCTAGAGCTTGGCGTAATCATGGTCATAGCTGTTTCCTGTGTGAAATTGTTATCCG
CTCACAATTCCACACAACATACGAGCCGGAAGCATAAAGTGTAAAGCCTGGGGTGCCTAATGAGTGAGCT
AACTCACATTAATTGCGTTGCGCTCACTGCCCGCTTTCCAGTCGGGAAACCTGTCGTGCCAGCTGCATTA
ATGAATCGGCCAACGCGCGGGGAGAGGCGGTTTGCGTATTGGGCGCTCTTCCGCTTCCTCGCTCACTGAC
TCGCTGCGCTCGGTCGTTCGGCTGCGGCGAGCGGTATCAGCTCACTCAAAGGCGGTAATACGGTTATCCA
CAGAATCAGGGGATAACGCAGGAAAGAACATGTGAGCAAAAGGCCAGCAAAAGGCCAGGAACCGTAAAAA
GGCCGCGTTGCTGGCGTTTTTCCATAGGCTCCGCCCCCCTGACGAGCATCACAAAAATCGACGCTCAAGT
CAGAGGTGGCGAAACCCGACAGGACTATAAAGATACCAGGCGTTTCCCCCTGGAAGCTCCCTCGTGCGCT
CTCCTGTTCCGACCCTGCCGCTTACCGGATACCTGTCCGCCTTTCTCCCTTCGGGAAGCGTGGCGCTTTC
TCATAGCTCACGCTGTAGGTATCTCAGTTCGGTGTAGGTCGTTCGCTCCAAGCTGGGCTGTGTGCACGAA
CCCCCCGTTCAGCCCGACCGCTGCGCCTTATCCGGTAACTATCGTCTTGAGTCCAACCCGGTAAGACACG
ACTTATCGCCACTGGCAGCAGCCACTGGTAACAGGATTAGCAGAGCGAGGTATGTAGGCGGTGCTACAGA
GTTCTTGAAGTGGTGGCCTAACTACGGCTACACTAGAAGAACAGTATTTGGTATCTGCGCTCTGCTGAAG
CCAGTTACCTTCGGAAAAAGAGTTGGTAGCTCTTGATCCGGCAAACAAACCACCGCTGGTAGCGGTGGTT
TTTTTGTTTGCAAGCAGCAGATTACGCGCAGAAAAAAAGGATCTCAAGAAGATCCTTTGATCTTTTCTAC
GGGGTCTGACGCTCAGTGGAACGAAAACTCACGTTAAGGGATTTTGGTCATGAGATTATCAAAAAGGATC
TTCACCTAGATCCTTTTAAATTAAAAATGAAGTTTTAAATCAATCTAAAGTATATATGAGTAAACTTGGT
CTGACAGTTACCAATGCTTAATCAGTGAGGCACCTATCTCAGCGATCTGTCTATTTCGTTCATCCATAGT
TGCCTGACTCCCCGTCGTGTAGATAACTACGATACGGGAGGGCTTACCATCTGGCCCCAGTGCTGCAATG
ATACCGCGAGACCCACGCTCACCGGCTCCAGATTTATCAGCAATAAACCAGCCAGCCGGAAGGGCCGAGC
GCAGAAGTGGTCCTGCAACTTTATCCGCCTCCATCCAGTCTATTAATTGTTGCCGGGAAGCTAGAGTAAG
TAGTTCGCCAGTTAATAGTTTGCGCAACGTTGTTGCCATTGCTACAGGCATCGTGGTGTCACGCTCGTCG
TTTGGTATGGCTTCATTCAGCTCCGGTTCCCAACGATCAAGGCGAGTTACATGATCCCCCATGTTGTGCA
AAAAAGCGGTTAGCTCCTTCGGTCCTCCGATCGTTGTCAGAAGTAAGTTGGCCGCAGTGTTATCACTCAT
GGTTATGGCAGCACTGCATAATTCTCTTACTGTCATGCCATCCGTAAGATGCTTTTCTGTGACTGGTGAG
TACTCAACCAAGTCATTCTGAGAATAGTGTATGCGGCGACCGAGTTGCTCTTGCCCGGCGTCAATACGGG
ATAATACCGCGCCACATAGCAGAACTTTAAAAGTGCTCATCATTGGAAAACGTTCTTCGGGGCGAAAACT
CTCAAGGATCTTACCGCTGTTGAGATCCAGTTCGATGTAACCCACTCGTGCACCCAACTGATCTTCAGCA
TCTTTTACTTTCACCAGCGTTTCTGGGTGAGCAAAAACAGGAAGGCAAAATGCCGCAAAAAAGGGAATAA
GGGCGACACGGAAATGTTGAATACTCATACTCTTCCTTTTTCAATATTATTGAAGCATTTATCAGGGTTA
TTGTCTCATGAGCGGATACATATTTGAATGTATTTAGAAAAATAAACAAATAGGGGTTCCGCGCACATTT
CCCCGAAAAGTGCCACCTGACGTC
