>Addgene plasmid #140455 | pcDNA3_HLA-cmyc-GRM3 C127A TMD L624N | depositor partial sequence | sequence record 272670 | Insert
GCTAGCGCCACCATGGCCGTCATGGCGCCCCGAACCCTCGTCCTGCTACTCTCGGGGGCCCTGGCCCTGA
CCCAGACCTGGGCGGGCTCCGAACAAAAGCTCATTTCTGAAGAGGACTTGGGAGGATCCAGGAGAGAGAT
TAAAATAGAAGGTGACCTTGTTTTAGGGGGCCTGTTTCCTATTAACGAAAAAGGCACTGGAACTGAAGAA
TGTGGGCGAATCAATGAAGACCGAGGGATTCAACGCCTGGAAGCCATGTTGTTTGCTATTGATGAAATCA
ACAAAGATGATTACTTGCTACCAGGAGTGAAGTTGGGTGTTCACATTTTGGATACATGTTCAAGGGATAC
CTATGCATTGGAGCAATCACTGGAGTTTGTCAGGGCATCTTTGACAAAAGTGGATGAAGCTGAGTATATG
GCTCCTGATGGATCCTATGCCATTCAAGAAAACATCCCACTTCTCATTGCAGGGGTCATTGGTGGCTCTT
ATAGCAGTGTTTCCATACAGGTGGCAAACCTGCTGCGGCTCTTCCAGATCCCTCAGATCAGCTACGCATC
CACCAGCGCCAAACTCAGTGATAAGTCGCGCTATGATTACTTTGCCAGGACCGTGCCCCCCGACTTCTAC
CAGGCCAAAGCCATGGCTGAGATCTTGCGCTTCTTCAACTGGACCTACGTGTCCACAGTAGCCTCCGAGG
GTGATTACGGGGAGACAGGGATCGAGGCCTTCGAGCAGGAAGCCCGCCTGCGCAACATCTGCATCGCTAC
GGCGGAGAAGGTGGGCCGCTCCAACATCCGCAAGTCCTACGACAGCGTGATCCGAGAACTGTTGCAGAAG
CCCAACGCGCGCGTCGTGGTCCTCTTCATGCGCAGCGACGACTCGCGGGAGCTCATTGCGGCCGCCAGCC
GCGCCAATGCCTCCTTCACCTGGGTGGCCAGCGACGGCTGGGGCGCGCAGGAGAGCATCATCAAGGGCAG
CGAGCATGTGGCCTACGGCGCCATCACCCTGGAGCTGGCCTCCCAGCCTGTCCGCCAGTTCGACCGCTAC
TTCCAGAGCCTCAACCCCTACAACAACCACCGCAACCCCTGGTTCCGGGACTTCTGGGAGCAAAAGTTTC
AGTGCAGCCTCCAGAACAAACGCAACCACAGGCGCGTCTGCGACAAGCACCTGGCCATCGACAGCAGCAA
CTACGAGCAAGAGTCCAAGATCATGTTTGTGGTGAACGCGGTGTATGCCATGGCCCACGCTTTGCACAAA
ATGCAGCGCACCCTCTGTCCCAACACTACCAAGCTTTGTGATGCTATGAAGATCCTGGATGGGAAGAAGT
TGTACAAGGATTACTTGCTGAAAATCAACTTCACGGCTCCATTCAACCCAAATAAAGATGCAGATAGCAT
AGTCAAGTTTGACACTTTTGGAGATGGAATGGGGCGATACAACGTGTTCAATTTCCAAAATGTAGGTGGA
AAGTATTCCTACTTGAAAGTTGGTCACTGGGCAGAAACCTTATCGCTAGATGTCAACTCTATCCACTGGT
CCCGGAACTCAGTCCCCACTTCCCAGTGCAGCGACCCCTGTGCCCCCAATGAAATGAAGAATATGCAACC
AGGGGATGTCTGCTGCTGGATTTGCATCCCCTGTGAACCGTACGAATACCTGGCTGATGAGTTTACCTGT
ATGGATTGTGGGTCTGGACAGTGGCCCACTGCAGACCTAACTGGATGCTATGACCTTCCTGAGGACTACA
TCAGGTGGGAAGACGCCTGGGCCATTGGCCCAGTCACCATTGCCTGTCTGGGTTTTATGTGTACATGCAT
GGTTGTAACTGTTTTTATCAAGCACAACAACACACCCTTGGTCAAAGCATCGGGCCGAGAACTCTGCTAC
ATCTTATTGTTTGGGGTTGGCAACTCATACTGCATGACATTCTTCTTCATTGCCAAGCCATCACCAGTCA
TCTGTGCATTGCGCCGACTCGGGCTGGGGAGTTCCTTCGCTATCTGTTACTCAGCCCTGCTGACCAAGAC
AAACTGCATTGCCCGCATCTTCGATGGGGTCAAGAATGGCGCTCAGAGGCCAAAATTCATCAGCCCCAGT
TCTCAGGTTTTCATCTGCCTGGGTCTGATCCTGGTGCAAATTGTGATGGTGTCTGTGTGGCTCATCCTGG
AGGCCCCAGGCACCAGGAGGTATACCCTTGCAGAGAAGCGGGAAACAGTCATCCTTAAGTGCAATGTCAA
AGATTCCAGCATGTTGATCTCTCTTACCTACGATGTGATCCTGGTGATCTTATGCACTGTGTACGCCTTC
AAAACGCGGAAGTGCCCAGAAAATTTCAACGAAGCTAAGTTCATAGGTTTTACCATGTACACCACGTGCA
TCATCTGGTTGGCCTTCCTCCCTATATTTTATGTGACATCAAGTGACTACAGAGTGCAGACGACAACCAT
GTGCATCTCTGTCAGCCTGAGTGGCTTTGTGGTCTTGGGCTGTTTGTTTGCACCCAAGGTTCACATCATC
CTGTTTCAACCCCAGAAGAATGTTGTCACACACAGACTGCACCTCAACAGGTTCAGTGTCAGTGGAACTG
GGACCACATACTCTCAGTCCTCTGCAAGCACGTATGTGCCAACGGTGTGCAATGGGCGGGAAGTCCTCGA
CTCCACCACCTCATCTCTGTGACTCGAG
